>Addgene plasmid #185710 | 2Bc-T MBP_BoMoC(ed)_F753A_6xH | addgene full sequence | sequence record 368332 | Addgene NGS Result
GGGGGTTCGTGCACACAGCCCAGCTTGGAGCGAACGACCTACACCGAACTGAGATACCTACAGCGTGAGC
TATGAGAAAGCGCCACGCTTCCCGAAGGGAGAAAGGCGGACAGGTATCCGGTAAGCGGCAGGGTCGGAAC
AGGAGAGCGCACGAGGGAGCTTCCAGGGGGAAACGCCTGGTATCTTTATAGTCCTGTCGGGTTTCGCCAC
CTCTGACTTGAGCGTCGATTTTTGTGATGCTCGTCAGGGGGGCGGAGCCTATGGAAAAACGCCAGCAACG
CGGCCTTTTTACGGTTCCTGGCCTTTTGCTGGCCTTTTGCTCACATGTTCTTTCCTGCGTTATCCCCTGA
TTCTGTGGATAACCGTATTACCGCCTTTGAGTGAGCTGATACCGCTCGCCGCAGCCGAACGACCGAGCGC
AGCGAGTCAGTGAGCGAGGAAGCGGAAGAGCGCCTGATGCGGTATTTTCTCCTTACGCATCTGTGCGGTA
TTTCACACCGCAATGGTGCACTCTCAGTACAATCTGCTCTGATGCCGCATAGTTAAGCCAGTATACACTC
CGCTATCGCTACGTGACTGGGTCATGGCTGCGCCCCGACACCCGCCAACACCCGCTGACGCGCCCTGACG
GGCTTGTCTGCTCCCGGCATCCGCTTACAGACAAGCTGTGACCGTCTCCGGGAGCTGCATGTGTCAGAGG
TTTTCACCGTCATCACCGAAACGCGCGAGGCAGCTGCGGTAAAGCTCATCAGCGTGGTCGTGAAGCGATT
CACAGATGTCTGCCTGTTCATCCGCGTCCAGCTCGTTGAGTTTCTCCAGAAGCGTTAATGTCTGGCTTCT
GATAAAGCGGGCCATGTTAAGGGCGGTTTTTTCCTGTTTGGTCACTGATGCCTCCGTGTAAGGGGGATTT
CTGTTCATGGGGGTAATGATACCGATGAAACGAGAGAGGATGCTCACGATACGGGTTACTGATGATGAAC
ATGCCCGGTTACTGGAACGTTGTGAGGGTAAACAACTGGCGGTATGGATGCGGCGGGACCAGAGAAAAAT
CACTCAGGGTCAATGCCAGCGCTTCGTTAATACAGATGTAGGTGTTCCACAGGGTAGCCAGCAGCATCCT
GCGATGCAGATCCGGAACATAATGGTGCAGGGCGCTGACTTCCGCGTTTCCAGACTTTACGAAACACGGA
AACCGAAGACCATTCATGTTGTTGCTCAGGTCGCAGACGTTTTGCAGCAGCAGTCGCTTCACGTTCGCTC
GCGTATCGGTGATTCATTCTGCTAACCAGTAAGGCAACCCCGCCAGCCTAGCCGGGTCCTCAACGACAGG
AGCACGATCATGCGCACCCGTGGCCAGGACCCAACGCTGCCCGAGATGCGCCGCGTGCGGCTGCTGGAGA
TGGCGGACGCGATGGATATGTTCTGCCAAGGGTTGGTTTGCGCATTCACAGTTCTCCGCAAGAATTGATT
GGCTCCAATTCTTGGAGTGGTGAATCCGTTAGCGAGGTGCCGCCGGCTTCCATTCAGGTCGAGGTGGCCC
GGCTCCATGCACCGCGACGCAACGCGGGGAGGCAGACAAGGTATAGGGCGGCGCCTACAATCCATGCCAA
CCCGTTCCATGTGCTCGCCGAGGCGGCATAAATCGCCGTGACGATCAGCGGTCCAATGATCGAAGTTAGG
CTGGTAAGAGCCGCGAGCGATCCTTGAAGCTGTCCCTGATGGTCGTCATCTACCTGCCTGGACAGCATGG
CCTGCAACGCGGGCATCCCGATGCCGCCGGAAGCGAGAAGAATCATAATGGGGAAGGCCATCCAGCCTCG
CGTCGCGAACGCCAGCAAGACGTAGCCCAGCGCGTCGGCCGCCATGCCGGCGATAATGGCCTGCTTCTCG
CCGAAACGTTTGGTGGCGGGACCAGTGACGAAGGCTTGAGCGAGGGCGTGCAAGATTCCGAATACCGCAA
GCGACAGGCCGATCATCGTCGCGCTCCAGCGAAAGCGGTCCTCGCCGAAAATGACCCAGAGCGCTGCCGG
CACCTGTCCTACGAGTTGCATGATAAAGAAGACAGTCATAAGTGCGGCGACGATAGTCATGCCCCGCGCC
CACCGGAAGGAGCTGACTGGGTTGAAGGCTCTCAAGGGCATCGGTCGACGCTCTCCCTTATGCGACTCCT
GCATTAGGAAGCAGCCCAGTAGTAGGTTGAGGCCGTTGAGCACCGCCGCCGCAAGGAATGGTGCATGCAA
GGAGATGGCGCCCAACAGTCCCCCGGCCACGCGGCCTGCCACCATACCCACGCCGAAACAAGCGCTCATG
AGCCCGAAGTGGCGAGCCCGATCTTCCCCATCGGTGATGTCGGCGATATAGGCGCCAGCAACCGCACCTG
TGGCGCCGGTGATGCCGGCCACGATGCGTCCGGCGTAGAGGATCGAGATCTCGATCCCGCGAAATTAATA
CGACTCACTATAGGGAGACCACAACGGTTTCCCTCTAGTGCCGGCTCCGGAGAGCTCTTTAATTAAGCGG
CCGCCCTGCAGGACTCGAGTTCTAGAAATAATTTTGTTTAACTTTAAGAAGGAGATATAGTTCATGAAAA
TCGAAGAAGGTAAACTGGTAATCTGGATTAACGGCGATAAAGGCTATAACGGTCTCGCTGAAGTCGGTAA
GAAATTCGAGAAAGATACCGGAATTAAAGTCACCGTTGAGCATCCGGATAAACTGGAAGAGAAATTCCCA
CAGGTTGCGGCAACTGGCGATGGCCCTGACATTATCTTCTGGGCACACGACCGCTTTGGTGGCTACGCTC
AATCTGGCCTGTTGGCTGAAATCACCCCGGACAAAGCGTTCCAGGACAAGCTGTATCCGTTTACCTGGGA
TGCCGTACGTTACAACGGCAAGCTGATTGCTTACCCGATCGCTGTTGAAGCGTTATCGCTGATTTATAAC
AAAGATCTGCTGCCGAACCCGCCAAAAACCTGGGAAGAGATCCCGGCGCTGGATAAAGAACTGAAAGCGA
AAGGTAAGAGCGCGCTGATGTTCAACCTGCAAGAACCGTACTTCACCTGGCCGCTGATTGCTGCTGACGG
GGGTTATGCGTTCAAGTATGAAAACGGCAAGTACGACATTAAAGACGTGGGCGTGGATAACGCTGGCGCG
AAAGCGGGTCTGACCTTCCTGGTTGACCTGATTAAAAACAAACACATGAATGCAGACACCGATTACTCCA
TCGCAGAAGCTGCCTTTAATAAAGGCGAAACAGCGATGACCATCAACGGCCCGTGGGCATGGTCCAACAT
CGACACCAGCAAAGTGAATTATGGTGTAACGGTACTGCCGACCTTCAAGGGTCAACCATCCAAACCGTTC
GTTGGCGTGCTGAGCGCAGGTATTAACGCCGCCAGTCCGAACAAAGAGCTGGCAAAAGAGTTCCTCGAAA
ACTATCTGCTGACTGATGAAGGTCTGGAAGCGGTTAATAAAGACAAACCGCTGGGTGCCGTAGCGCTGAA
GTCTTACGAGGAAGAGTTGGTGAAAGATCCGCGTATTGCCGCCACTATGGAAAACGCCCAGAAAGGTGAA
ATCATGCCGAACATCCCGCAGATGTCCGCTTTCTGGTATGCCGTGCGTACTGCGGTGATCAACGCCGCCA
GCGGTCGTCAGACTGTCGATGAAGCCCTGGCAGCCGCGCAGACTGCTGCGGCCGCAGCTATGGGTCGTCG
TCGTGCGTGCCGTGCGATGCGTCCGAAGACCGCGGGTCGTCGTAACGACCTGCACGACGATCGTACCGCG
AGCGCGCACAAGACCAGCCGTCAGAAACGTCGTGCGGAGTACGCGCGTGTGCAAGAACTGTATAAGAAAT
GCCGTAGCCGTGCGGCGGCGGAAGTGATCGATGGTGCGTGCGGTGGCGTTGGTCACAGCCTGGAGGAAAT
GGAAACCTACTGGCGTCCGATTCTGGAACGTGTGAGCGACGCGCCGGGTCCGACCCCGGAGGCGCTGCAC
GCGCTGGGTCGTGCGGAATGGCACGGTGGCAACCGTGATTATACCCAGCTGTGGAAGCCGATCAGCGTTG
AGGAAATTAAAGCGAGCCGTTTCGACTGGCGTACCAGCCCGGGTCCGGATGGTATCCGTAGCGGCCAGTG
GCGTGCGGTGCCGGTTCACCTGAAGGCGGAAATGTTCAACGCGTGGATGGCGCGTGGCGAGATCCCGGAA
ATTCTGCGTCAATGCCGTACCGTGTTTGTTCCGAAAGTTGAGCGTCCGGGTGGCCCGGGTGAATACCGTC
CGATCAGCATTGCGAGCATCCCGCTGCGTCACTTCCACAGCATTCTGGCGCGTCGTCTGCTGGCGTGCTG
CCCGCCGGACGCGCGTCAGCGTGGCTTTATCTGCGCGGATGGTACCCTGGAGAACAGCGCGGTGCTGGAC
GCGGTTCTGGGTGATAGCCGTAAGAAACTGCGTGAATGCCACGTGGCGGTTCTGGACTTCGCGAAGGCGT
TTGATACCGTGAGCCACGAGGCGCTGGTTGAACTGCTGCGTCTGCGTGGCATGCCGGAGCAGTTCTGCGG
TTACATTGCGCACCTGTATGACACCGCGAGCACCACCCTGGCGGTGAACAACGAAATGAGCAGCCCGGTG
AAAGTTGGCCGTGGTGTTCGTCAAGGCGACCCGCTGAGCCCGATCCTGTTTAACGTGGTTATGGATCTGA
TTCTGGCGAGCCTGCCGGAGCGTGTGGGTTACCGTCTGGAGATGGAACTGGTTAGCGCGCTGGCGTATGC
GGACGATCTGGTGCTGCTGGCGGGCAGCAAGGTTGGTATGCAGGAAAGCATCAGCGCGGTGGACTGCGTT
GGCCGTCAAATGGGTCTGCGTCTGAACTGCCGTAAAAGCGCGGTGCTGAGCATGATCCCGGATGGTCACC
GTAAGAAACACCACTACCTGACCGAGCGTACCTTCAACATTGGTGGCAAGCCGCTGCGTCAGGTGAGCTG
CGTTGAACGTTGGCGTTATCTGGGCGTGGACTTTGAGGCGAGCGGTTGCGTTACCCTGGAACACAGCATC
AGCAGCGCGCTGAACAACATTAGCCGTGCGCCGCTGAAACCGCAGCAACGTCTGGAGATCCTGCGTGCGC
ACCTGATTCCGCGTTTCCAGCACGGCGCCGTTCTGGGTAACATCAGCGACGATCGTCTGCGTATGCTGGA
TGTGCAGATTCGTAAGGCGGTTGGTCAATGGCTGCGTCTGCCGGCGGACGTGCCGAAAGCGTACTATCAC
GCGGCGGTTCAAGATGGTGGCCTGGCGATCCCGAGCGTGCGTGCGACCATCCCGGACCTGATTGTTCGTC
GTTTTGGTGGCCTGGATAGCAGCCCGTGGAGCGTGGCGCGTGCGGCGGCGAAGAGCGACAAAATTCGTAA
GAAACTGCGTTGGGCGTGGAAGCAGCTGCGTCGTTTCAGCCGTGTGGATAGCACCACCCAACGTCCGAGC
GTTCGTCTGTTTTGGCGTGAGCACCTGCACGCGAGCGTTGACGGTCGTGAGCTGCGTGAAAGCACCCGTA
CCCCGACCAGCACCAAATGGATTCGTGAACGTTGCGCGCAGATTACCGGTCGTGATTTCGTGCAATTTGT
TCACACCCACATCAACGCGCTGCCGAGCCGTATTCGTGGCAGCCGTGGCCGTCGTGGTGGCGGTGAGAGC
AGCCTGACCTGCCGTGCGGGTTGCAAAGTGCGTGAAACCACCGCGCACATCCTGCAGCAATGCCACCGTA
CCCACGGCGGTCGTATCCTGCGTCACAACAAGATTGTGAGCTTCGTTGCGAAGGCGATGGAGGAAAACAA
ATGGACCGTGGAGCTGGAACCGCGTCTGCGTACCAGCGTTGGCCTGCGTAAACCGGCGATCATTGCGAGC
CGTGATGGCGTGGGTGTTATCGTGGACGTTCAGGTGGTTAGCGGTCAACGTAGCCTGGATGAGCTGCACC
GTGAAAAGCGTAACAAATACGGCAACCACGGTGAGCTGGTTGAGCTGGTTGCGGGCCGTCTGGGTCTGCC
GAAAGCGGAGTGCGTGCGTGCGACCAGCTGCACCATTAGCTGGCGTGGCGTTTGGAGCCTGACCAGCTAT
AAAGAGCTGCGTAGCATCATTGGTCTGCGTGAACCGACCCTGCAGATCGTGCCGATTCTGGCGCTGCGTG
GCAGCCACATGAACTGGACCCGTTTTAACCAAATGACCAGCGTGATGGGTGGCGGTGTTGGTGAGAACCT
CTACTTCCAATCCGGCTCTCATCACCATCACCATCACTAATAACCAACTCCATAAGGATCCGCGATCGCG
GCGCGCCACCTGGTGGCCGGCCGGTACCACGCGTGCGCGCTGATCCGGCTGCTAACAAAGCCCGAAAGGA
AGCTGAGTTGGCTGCTGCCACCGCTGAGCAATAACTAGCATAACCCCTTGGGGCCTCTAAACGGGTCTTG
AGGGGTTTTTTGCTGAAAGGAGGAACTATATCCGGACATCCACAGGACGGGTGTGGTCGCCATGATCGCG
TAGTCGATAGTGGCTCCAAGTAGCGAAGCGAGCAGGACTGGGCGGCGGCCAAAGCGGTCGGACAGTGCTC
CGAGAACGGGTGCGCATAGAAATTGCATCAACGCATATAGCGCTAGCAGCACGCCATAGTGACTGGCGAT
GCTGTCGGAATGGACGACATCCCGCAAGAGGCCCGGCAGTACCGGCATAACCAAGCCTATGCCTACAGCA
TCCAGGGTGACGGTGCCGAGGATGACGATGAGCGCATTGTTAGATTTCATACACGGTGCCTGACTGCGTT
AGCAATTTAACTGTGATAAACTACCGCATTAAAGCTTATCGATGATAAGCTGTCAAACATGAGAATTCTT
GAAGACGAAAGGGCCTCGTGATACGCCTATTTTTATAGGTTAATGTCATGATAATAATGGTTTCTTAGAC
GTCAGGTGGCACTTTTCGGGGAAATGTGCGCGGAACCCCTATTTGTTTATTTTTCTAAATACATTCAAAT
ATGTATCCGCTCATGAGACAATAACCCTGATAAATGCTTCAATAACATTGAAAAAGGAAGAGTATGAGTA
TTCAACATTTCCGTGTCGCCCTTATTCCCTTTTTTGCGGCATTTTGCCTTCCTGTTTTTGCTCACCCAGA
AACGCTGGTGAAAGTAAAAGATGCTGAAGATCAGTTGGGTGCACGAGTGGGTTACATCGAACTGGATCTC
AACAGCGGTAAGATCCTTGAGAGTTTTCGCCCCGAAGAACGTTTTCCAATGATGAGCACTTTTAAAGTTC
TGCTATGTGGCGCGGTATTATCCCGTGTTGACGCCGGGCAAGAGCAACTCGGTCGCCGCATACACTATTC
TCAGAATGACTTGGTTGAGTACTCACCAGTCACAGAAAAGCATCTTACGGATGGCATGACAGTAAGAGAA
TTATGCAGTGCTGCCATAACCATGAGTGATAACACTGCGGCCAACTTACTTCTGACAACGATCGGAGGAC
CGAAGGAGCTAACCGCTTTTTTGCACAACATGGGGGATCATGTAACTCGCCTTGATCGTTGGGAACCGGA
GCTGAATGAAGCCATACCAAACGACGAGCGTGACACCACGATGCCTGCAGCAATGGCAACAACGTTGCGC
AAACTATTAACTGGCGAACTACTTACTCTAGCTTCCCGGCAACAATTAATAGACTGGATGGAGGCGGATA
AAGTTGCAGGACCACTTCTGCGCTCGGCCCTTCCGGCTGGCTGGTTTATTGCTGATAAATCTGGAGCCGG
TGAGCGTGGGTCTCGCGGTATCATTGCAGCACTGGGGCCAGATGGTAAGCCCTCCCGTATCGTAGTTATC
TACACGACGGGGAGTCAGGCAACTATGGATGAACGAAATAGACAGATCGCTGAGATAGGTGCCTCACTGA
TTAAGCATTGGTAACTGTCAGACCAAGTTTACTCATATATACTTTAGATTGATTTAAAACTTCATTTTTA
ATTTAAAAGGATCTAGGTGAAGATCCTTTTTGATAATCTCATGACCAAAATCCCTTAACGTGAGTTTTCG
TTCCACTGAGCGTCAGACCCCGTAGAAAAGATCAAAGGATCTTCTTGAGATCCTTTTTTTCTGCGCGTAA
TCTGCTGCTTGCAAACAAAAAAACCACCGCTACCAGCGGTGGTTTGTTTGCCGGATCAAGAGCTACCAAC
TCTTTTTCCGAAGGTAACTGGCTTCAGCAGAGCGCAGATACCAAATACTGTCCTTCTAGTGTAGCCGTAG
TTAGGCCACCACTTCAAGAACTCTGTAGCACCGCCTACATACCTCGCTCTGCTAATCCTGTTACCAGTGG
CTGCTGCCAGTGGCGATAAGTCGTGTCTTACCGGGTTGGACTCAAGACGATAGTTACCGGATAAGGCGCA
GCGGTCGGGCTGAACG
Features (pLannotate 1.2.2; 15 found; start..end, strand, type, name):
    453..592     -  misc_feature   bom: basis of mobility region from pBR322
    694..885     -  CDS            rop: Rop protein, which maintains plasmids at low copy number; rop
    902..1282    +  CDS            YPB1_ECOLX: Protein predicted: Swiss-Prot protein existence level 4. From Escherichia coli.
   1524..2424    -  CDS            TcR (fragment): tetracycline efflux protein; tet; confers resistance to tetracycline
   2446..2464    +  promoter       T7 promoter: promoter for bacteriophage T7 RNA polymerase
   2553..2575    +  RBS            RBS: efficient ribosome binding site from bacteriophage T7 gene 10 (Olins and Rangwala, 1989)
   2584..3684    +  CDS            MBP: maltose binding protein from E. coli; malE (mutated); This version of the gene does not encode a signal sequence, so MBP will remain in the cytosol.
   6250..6267    +  CDS            7xHis (fragment): 6xHis affinity tag
   6348..6397    +  CDS            SET1 (fragment): solubility-enhancement tag derived from T7 phage gene 10B
   6405..6452    +  terminator     T7 terminator: transcription terminator for bacteriophage T7 RNA polymerase
   6478..6770    -  CDS            TcR (fragment): tetracycline efflux protein; tet; confers resistance to tetracycline
   6818..6846    -  promoter       tet promoter: E. coli promoter for tetracycline efflux protein gene
   6959..7063    +  promoter       AmpR promoter: bla
   7064..7924    +  CDS            AmpR: β-lactamase; bla; confers resistance to ampicillin, carbenicillin, and related antibiotics
   8095..267     +  rep_origin     ori (across the origin): high-copy-number ColE1/pMB1/pBR322/pUC origin of replication
