[The description below was written by a language model from this plasmid's Addgene catalogue record and pLannotate feature annotations shown in this document.]
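Description:
2Bc-T MBP_BoMoC(ed)_F753A_6xH is a bacterial expression plasmid of about 8.4 kb, built on the pET His6 LIC cloning vector 2Bc-T, which was modified to supply an N-terminal maltose-binding protein (MBP) tag. It replicates in E. coli from a ColE1/pBR322-type origin. The backbone also carries the rop gene and the bom mobility region, consistent with the low copy number given in the catalogue entry. Selection is by ampicillin through the bla (AmpR) gene and its own promoter. The two annotated tetracycline-resistance fragments, together with the tet promoter, flank the expression cassette. They appear to be remnants of a pBR322-derived tet gene interrupted by the cassette, not a functional marker.

The payload is a 2.5 kb insert encoding a truncated form of the Bombyx mori R2 non-LTR retroelement reverse transcriptase, referred to as BoMoC, with phenylalanine 753 changed to alanine. It was introduced by ligation-independent cloning. Transcription is driven by a T7 promoter followed by the phage T7 gene 10 ribosome binding site, and it ends at a T7 terminator, so expression requires a host that supplies T7 RNA polymerase. The open reading frame begins with a signal-sequence-free, cytosolic MBP and continues into the reverse transcriptase, which the feature table leaves unannotated. It ends with a C-terminal 6xHis tag. The two tags allow affinity purification from either end, and MBP commonly aids solubility. The short gene 10-derived "SET1" fragment just upstream of the terminator lies after the His tag and is probably a backbone sequence match, not part of the fusion.

The recorded purpose is recombinant production of this mutant enzyme. The associated publication title points to structure–function analysis of cDNA synthesis, nontemplated extension and template jumping.
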