Addgene plasmid #185710: 2Bc-T MBP_BoMoC(ed)_F753A_6xH
Purpose: Recombinant B. mori truncated R2 RT expression
Depositing lab: Kathleen Collins. Depositing organization: University of California, Berkeley. Publication: Separable structural requirements for cDNA synthesis, nontemplated extension, and template jumping by a non-LTR retroelement reverse transcriptase. Pimentel SC, Upton HE, Collins K. J Biol Chem. 2022 Mar;298(3):101624. doi: 10.1016/j.jbc.2022.101624. Epub 2022 Jan 21. PubMed 35065960.
Backbone
  Vector backbone: pET His6 LIC cloning vector (2Bc-T)
  Backbone manufacturer: Scott Gradia
  Backbone size w/o insert (bp): 5899
  Total vector size (bp): 8419
  Modifications to backbone: Modified to include an N-terminal MBP tag
  Vector type: Bacterial Expression
Growth in bacteria
  Bacterial resistance: Ampicillin, 100 μg/mL
  Growth temperature: 37°C
  Growth strain: DH5alpha
  Copy number: Low Copy
Gene/Insert
  Gene/Insert name: B. mori truncated R2 RT (alt name: BoMoC)
  Species: Bombyx mori
  Insert size (bp): 2520
  Mutation: Changed F753 to A
  Promoter: T7
  Tag / fusion protein: MBP (N terminal on insert); 6xHis (C terminal on insert)
  Cloning method: Ligation Independent Cloning
  Sequencing primers: 5′ T7 promoter; 3′ T7 terminator
Terms and licenses: Academic/Nonprofit Terms; Industry Terms: Not Available to Industry
How to cite: 2Bc-T MBP_BoMoC(ed)_F753A_6xH was a gift from Kathleen Collins (Addgene plasmid # 185710 ; http://n2t.net/addgene:185710 ; RRID:Addgene_185710)
